Addgene plasmid #49002: 459 pME-etv2
Purpose: full length coding sequence for zebrafish etv2 gene in gateway middle entry vector
Depositing lab: Nathan Lawson. Depositing organization: University of Massachusetts, Worcester. Publication: Post-transcriptional mechanisms contribute to Etv2 repression during vascular development. Moore JC, Sheppard S, Shestopalov IA, Chen JK, Lawson N. Dev Biol. 2013 Sep 11. pii: S0012-1606(13)00470-3. doi: 10.1016/j.ydbio.2013.08.028. PubMed 24036310.
Backbone
  Vector backbone: pdonr221
  Backbone manufacturer: invitrogen
  Backbone size w/o insert (bp): 2517
  Total vector size (bp): 3650
  Vector type: gateway middle entry
Growth in bacteria
  Bacterial resistance: Kanamycin, 50 μg/mL
  Growth temperature: 37°C
  Growth strain: Top10
  Copy number: Unknown
Gene/Insert
  Gene/Insert name: ets variant gene 2 (alt name: etv2)
  Species: D. rerio (zebrafish)
  Insert size (bp): 1133
  Entrez Gene: etsrp (a.k.a. ets1b, etv2, grc, wu:fc49b07, zgc:153819)
  Cloning method: Gateway Cloning
  Sequencing primers: 5′ m13F; 3′ m13R
Terms and licenses: Academic/Nonprofit Terms; Industry Terms: Not Available to Industry
How to cite: 459 pME-etv2 was a gift from Nathan Lawson (Addgene plasmid # 49002 ; http://n2t.net/addgene:49002 ; RRID:Addgene_49002)
