[The description below was written by a language model from this plasmid's Addgene catalogue record and pLannotate feature annotations shown in this document.]
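Description:
459 pME-etv2 is a Gateway middle entry clone carrying the full-length coding sequence of the zebrafish ets variant gene 2 (etv2, also known as etsrp), an ETS-family transcription factor. It was made by Gateway recombination into the pDONR221 backbone, giving a plasmid of about 3.65 kb with an insert of roughly 1.1 kb. It is maintained in E. coli through a high-copy ColE1/pUC-type origin and selected with kanamycin via an aminoglycoside phosphotransferase (KanR) gene.

The insert lies between attL1 and attL2, the sites recognised in the LR recombination reaction, so the etv2 open reading frame can be transferred directionally into a destination vector, or combined with separate 5′ and 3′ entry clones in a multisite assembly as the "middle entry" designation implies. As is usual for an entry clone, the feature table shows no eukaryotic promoter or polyadenylation signal; those elements are meant to come from the other entry clones or the destination vector. The rrnB T1 and T2 terminators upstream of attL1 insulate the cassette from read-through transcription in bacteria, and a T7 promoter sits just beyond attL2, oriented back toward the insert. The annotation software labels part of the insert as a fragment of human FEV; this most likely reflects similarity in the conserved ETS DNA-binding domain rather than any human sequence. The short lacI and lacZα fragments are backbone remnants. The associated publication concerns post-transcriptional repression of Etv2 during vascular development, consistent with use of this clone to build etv2 expression constructs for zebrafish work.
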