Features (pLannotate 1.2.2; 10 found; start..end, strand, type, name):
    121..213     +  CDS            lacI (fragment): lac repressor; lacI; The lac repressor binds to the lac operator to inhibit transcription in E. coli. This inhibition can be relieved by adding lactose or isopropyl-β-D-thiogalactopyranoside (IPTG).
    268..295     -  terminator     rrnB T2 terminator: transcription terminator T2 from the E. coli rrnB gene
    427..470     +  terminator     rrnB T1 terminator: Escherichia coli rrnB; transcription terminator T1 from the E. coli rrnB gene
    517..553     -  CDS            lacZα (fragment): LacZα fragment of β-galactosidase; lacZ fragment
    569..668     +  protein_bind   attL1: mutant version of attL; recombination site for the Gateway® LR reaction LR Clonase™
   1382..1654    +  CDS            FEV (fragment): FEV_HUMAN - Also known as PET1. Experimental evidence at protein level: Swiss-Prot protein existence level 1. Functions as a transcriptional regulator. According to PubMed:12761502, it functions as a transcriptional repressor. Functions in the differentiation and the maintenance of the central serotonergic neurons. May play a role in cell growth. From Homo sapiens (Human).
   1775..1874    -  protein_bind   attL2: mutant version of attL; recombination site for the Gateway® LR reaction LR Clonase™
   1892..1910    -  promoter       T7 promoter: promoter for bacteriophage T7 RNA polymerase
   2044..2853    +  CDS            KanR: aminoglycoside phosphotransferase; aph(3')-Ia; confers resistance to kanamycin in bacteria or G418 (Geneticin®) in eukaryotes
   3000..3588    +  rep_origin     ori: high-copy-number ColE1/pMB1/pBR322/pUC origin of replication
>Addgene plasmid #49002 | 459 pME-etv2 | depositor full sequence | sequence record 71927 | 459 pME-etv2 sequence 3650 bps
CTTTCCTGCGTTATCCCCTGATTCTGTGGATAACCGTATTACCGCCTTTGAGTGAGCTGATACCGCTCGC
CGCAGCCGAACGACCGAGCGCAGCGAGTCAGTGAGCGAGGAAGCGGAAGAGCGCCCAATACGCAAACCGC
CTCTCCCCGCGCGTTGGCCGATTCATTAATGCAGCTGGCACGACAGGTTTCCCGACTGGAAAGCGGGCAG
TGAGCGCAACGCAATTAATACGCGTACCGCTAGCCAGGAAGAGTTTGTAGAAACGCAAAAAGGCCATCCG
TCAGGATGGCCTTCTGCTTAGTTTGATGCCTGGCAGTTTATGGCGGGCGTCCTGCCCGCCACCCTCCGGG
CCGTTGCTTCACAACGTTCAAATCCGCTCCCGGCGGATTTGTCCTACTCAGGAGAGCGTTCACCGACAAA
CAACAGATAAAACGAAAGGCCCAGTCTTCCGACTGAGCCTTTCGTTTTATTTGATGCCTGGCAGTTCCCT
ACTCTCGCGTTAACGCTAGCATGGATGTTTTCCCAGTCACGACGTTGTAAAACGACGGCCAGTCTTAAGC
TCGGGCCCCAAATAATGATTTTATTTTGACTGATAGTGACCTGTTCGTTGCAACACATTGATGAGCAATG
CTTTTTTATAATGCCAACTTTGTACAAAAAAGCAGGCTTAACCATGGAAATGTACCAATCTGGATTTTAC
ACAGAAGACTTCAGAACTCAGGAGGTTCCTGCTGGTTTCGACTTCAGTTCATATGACTGCAGTGGTGAAG
ACCTGTCCTTTTTATTAGACAGCAAAGGACCCGTCCAACAGCAGTATGCCGAAAACTACTCCGAGCCTCA
GAAGGAGCTGTTGCACAAAGGTCATGTTCTCACAGTCGACTCTGGGCTGTTCAATCTGGACTCTTTCCCT
GAGTTCAGCAACTGGGCAGCATACACTAATATTCCAGAAGGAATGGTTGCAGACAGACAGCAGGTTGGCT
TTCAGGAATCAACTCAAACCTACCAGAACCTCGTCCCTCTCTGCACTCCAGCACAAAGCAGTACATTCAG
TCCCACAATGGACACCAGCAGCCATTACCAACCTGGGAAAGGCCCAAGTCACAGAGGAGCATCCGGGACC
GCCAGCCTTGACCATTTGGGTGAATCAGACAGAACATATGGTTTGTATGAAGCAGAGCAGCAAAGCAGGT
CTTCATATTGGTCCGACTACCCCTCACCCGGTTACTGCAGCTCCATGCCGCTGAGCCAGCCTGCATCCTC
CTCATCCCCTCCGGTCAGTCAGTCCGCTGAGCACTTCTGCCCCCGCGTGGTCAAAAGACGCAGCGCTCCT
CCTCAAAGATCAGACAGAGAGGGCGAGATCACGCCAATGTCCGCCTACCCAGGATCTGGACCCATCCAGC
TTTGGCAGTTTCTGCTAGAACTCCTGCTGGATTCTGCTTGCCACACTTTTATAAGTTGGACTGGTGATGG
CTGGGAGTTTAAAATGTCAGATCCCGCTGAGGTGGCGAAGCGGTGGGGCCAGTGTAAAAACAAGCCTAAA
ATGAACTATGAGAAGCTCAGTCGTGGCCTGCGTTACTACTACCACAAAAACATCATTCACAAAACGGCGG
GAAAGCGCTACGTCTACCGCTTTGTCTGTGACGTGCAGGGCATGCTTGGAAAAACTGCACACGAAGTCTT
AGCAAGTCTAAACATCTCCCCGAATGCAGCATCTCCACAGTCTGTAGCAAACACAAGCCGCTCAGAGGAA
ACCACAGAGTCCTGGACACATTAGACCCAGCTTTCTTGTACAAAGTTGGCATTATAAGAAAGCATTGCTT
ATCAATTTGTTGCAACGAACAGGTCACTATCAGTCAAAATAAAATCATTATTTGCCATCCAGCTGATATC
CCCTATAGTGAGTCGTATTACATGGTCATAGCTGTTTCCTGGCAGCTCTGGCCCGTGTCTCAAAATCTCT
GATGTTACATTGCACAAGATAAAATAATATCATCATGAACAATAAAACTGTCTGCTTACATAAACAGTAA
TACAAGGGGTGTTATGAGCCATATTCAACGGGAAACGTCGAGGCCGCGATTAAATTCCAACATGGATGCT
GATTTATATGGGTATAAATGGGCTCGCGATAATGTCGGGCAATCAGGTGCGACAATCTATCGCTTGTATG
GGAAGCCCGATGCGCCAGAGTTGTTTCTGAAACATGGCAAAGGTAGCGTTGCCAATGATGTTACAGATGA
GATGGTCAGACTAAACTGGCTGACGGAATTTATGCCTCTTCCGACCATCAAGCATTTTATCCGTACTCCT
GATGATGCATGGTTACTCACCACTGCGATCCCCGGAAAAACAGCATTCCAGGTATTAGAAGAATATCCTG
ATTCAGGTGAAAATATTGTTGATGCGCTGGCAGTGTTCCTGCGCCGGTTGCATTCGATTCCTGTTTGTAA
TTGTCCTTTTAACAGCGATCGCGTATTTCGTCTCGCTCAGGCGCAATCACGAATGAATAACGGTTTGGTT
GATGCGAGTGATTTTGATGACGAGCGTAATGGCTGGCCTGTTGAACAAGTCTGGAAAGAAATGCATAAAC
TTTTGCCATTCTCACCGGATTCAGTCGTCACTCATGGTGATTTCTCACTTGATAACCTTATTTTTGACGA
GGGGAAATTAATAGGTTGTATTGATGTTGGACGAGTCGGAATCGCAGACCGATACCAGGATCTTGCCATC
CTATGGAACTGCCTCGGTGAGTTTTCTCCTTCATTACAGAAACGGCTTTTTCAAAAATATGGTATTGATA
ATCCTGATATGAATAAATTGCAGTTTCATTTGATGCTCGATGAGTTTTTCTAATCAGAATTGGTTAATTG
GTTGTAACACTGGCAGAGCATTACGCTGACTTGACGGGACGGCGCAAGCTCATGACCAAAATCCCTTAAC
GTGAGTTACGCGTCGTTCCACTGAGCGTCAGACCCCGTAGAAAAGATCAAAGGATCTTCTTGAGATCCTT
TTTTTCTGCGCGTAATCTGCTGCTTGCAAACAAAAAAACCACCGCTACCAGCGGTGGTTTGTTTGCCGGA
TCAAGAGCTACCAACTCTTTTTCCGAAGGTAACTGGCTTCAGCAGAGCGCAGATACCAAATACTGTTCTT
CTAGTGTAGCCGTAGTTAGGCCACCACTTCAAGAACTCTGTAGCACCGCCTACATACCTCGCTCTGCTAA
TCCTGTTACCAGTGGCTGCTGCCAGTGGCGATAAGTCGTGTCTTACCGGGTTGGACTCAAGACGATAGTT
ACCGGATAAGGCGCAGCGGTCGGGCTGAACGGGGGGTTCGTGCACACAGCCCAGCTTGGAGCGAACGACC
TACACCGAACTGAGATACCTACAGCGTGAGCTATGAGAAAGCGCCACGCTTCCCGAAGGGAGAAAGGCGG
ACAGGTATCCGGTAAGCGGCAGGGTCGGAACAGGAGAGCGCACGAGGGAGCTTCCAGGGGGAAACGCCTG
GTATCTTTATAGTCCTGTCGGGTTTCGCCACCTCTGACTTGAGCGTCGATTTTTGTGATGCTCGTCAGGG
GGGCGGAGCCTATGGAAAAACGCCAGCAACGCGGCCTTTTTACGGTTCCTGGCCTTTTGCTGGCCTTTTG
CTCACATGTT
