>Addgene plasmid #49002 | 459 pME-etv2 | addgene partial sequence | sequence record 73195 | M13pUC-fwd 5'-CCCAGTCACGACGTTGTAAAACG-3'
AATAATGATTTTATTTTGACTGATAGTGACCTGTTCGTTGCAACAAATTGATGAGCAATGCTTTTTTATA
ATGCCAACTTTGTACAAAAAAGCAGGCTTAACCATGGAAATGTACCAATCTGGATTTTATACAGAAGACT
TCAGAACTCAGGAGGTTCCTGCTGGTTTCGACTTCAGTTCATATGACTGCAGTGGTGAAGACCTGTCCTT
TTTATTAGACAGCAAAGGACCCGTCCAACAGCAGTATGCCGAAAACTACTCCGAGCCTCAGAAGGAGCTG
TTGCACAAAGGTCATGTTCTCACAGTCGACTCTGGGCTGTTCAATCTGGACTCTTTCCCTGAGTTCAGCA
ACTGGGCAGCATACACTAATATTCCAGAAGGAATGGTTGCAGACAGACAGCAGGTTGGCTTTCAGGAATC
AACTCAAACCTACCAGAACCTCGTCCCTCTCTGCACTCCAGCACAAAGCAGTACATTCAGTCCCACAATG
GACACCAGCAGCCATTACCAACCTGGGAAAGGCCCAAGTCACAGAGGAGCATCCGGGACCGCCAGCCTTG
ACCATTTGGGTGAATCAGACAGGACATATGGTTTGTATGAAGCAGAGCAGCAAAGCAGGTCTTCATATTG
GTCCGACTACCCCTCACCCGGTTACTGCAGCTCCATGCCGCTGAGCCAGCCTGCATCCTCCTCATCCCCT
CCGGTCAGTCAGTCCGCTGAGCACTTCTGCCCCCGCGTGGTCAAAAGACGCAGCGCTCCTCCTCAAAGAT
CAGACAGAGAGGGCGAGATCACGCCAATGTCCGCCTACCCAGGATCTGGACCCATCCAGCTTTGGCAGTT
TCTGCTAGAACTCCTGCTGGATTCTGCTTGCCACACTTTTATAAGTTGGACTGGTGATGGCTGGGAGTTT
AAAATGTCAGATCCC
